>Addgene plasmid #50926 | pLKO.1-puro U6 sgRNA SOX17 -296 | depositor full sequence | sequence record 76532 | pLKO.1-puro U6 sgRNA SOX17 -296 sequence 7132 bps
TTGGGGTTGCGCCTTTTCCAAGGCAGCCCTGGGTTTGCGCAGGGACGCGGCTGCTCTGGGCGTGGTTCCG
GGAAACGCAGCGGCGCCGACCCTGGGTCTCGCACATTCTTCACGTCCGTTCGCAGCGTCACCCGGATCTT
CGCCGCTACCCTTGTGGGCCCCCCGGCGACGCTTCCTGCTCCGCCCCTAAGTCGGGAAGGTTCCTTGCGG
TTCGCGGCGTGCCGGACGTGACAAACGGAAGCCGCACGTCTCACTAGTACCCTCGCAGACGGACAGCGCC
AGGGAGCAATGGCAGCGCGCCGACCGCGATGGGCTGTGGCCAATAGCGGCTGCTCAGCAGGGCGCGCCGA
GAGCAGCGGCCGGGAAGGGGCGGTGCGGGAGGCGGGGTGTGGGGCGGTAGTGTGGGCCCTGTTCCTGCCC
GCGCGGTGTTCCGCATTCTGCAAGCCTCCGGAGCGCACGTCGGCAGTCGGCTCCCTCGTTGACCGAATCA
CCGACCTCTCTCCCCAGGGGGATCCACCGGAGCTTACCATGACCGAGTACAAGCCCACGGTGCGCCTCGC
CACCCGCGACGACGTCCCCAGGGCCGTACGCACCCTCGCCGCCGCGTTCGCCGACTACCCCGCCACGCGC
CACACCGTCGATCCGGACCGCCACATCGAGCGGGTCACCGAGCTGCAAGAACTCTTCCTCACGCGCGTCG
GGCTCGACATCGGCAAGGTGTGGGTCGCGGACGACGGCGCCGCGGTGGCGGTCTGGACCACGCCGGAGAG
CGTCGAAGCGGGGGCGGTGTTCGCCGAGATCGGCCCGCGCATGGCCGAGTTGAGCGGTTCCCGGCTGGCC
GCGCAGCAACAGATGGAAGGCCTCCTGGCGCCGCACCGGCCCAAGGAGCCCGCGTGGTTCCTGGCCACCG
TCGGCGTCTCGCCCGACCACCAGGGCAAGGGTCTGGGCAGCGCCGTCGTGCTCCCCGGAGTGGAGGCGGC
CGAGCGCGCCGGGGTGCCCGCCTTCCTGGAGACCTCCGCGCCCCGCAACCTCCCCTTCTACGAGCGGCTC
GGCTTCACCGTCACCGCCGACGTCGAGGTGCCCGAAGGACCGCGCACCTGGTGCATGACCCGCAAGCCCG
GTGCCTGACGCCCGCCCCACGACCCGCAGCGCCCGACCGAAAGGAGCGCACGACCCCATGCATCGGTACC
TTTAAGACCAATGACTTACAAGGCAGCTGTAGATCTTAGCCACTTTTTAAAAGAAAAGGGGGGACTGGAA
GGGCTAATTCACTCCCAACGAAGACAAGATCTGCTTTTTGCTTGTACTGGGTCTCTCTGGTTAGACCAGA
TCTGAGCCTGGGAGCTCTCTGGCTAACTAGGGAACCCACTGCTTAAGCCTCAATAAAGCTTGCCTTGAGT
GCTTCAAGTAGTGTGTGCCCGTCTGTTGTGTGACTCTGGTAACTAGAGATCCCTCAGACCCTTTTAGTCA
GTGTGGAAAATCTCTAGCAGTAGTAGTTCATGTCATCTTATTATTCAGTATTTATAACTTGCAAAGAAAT
GAATATCAGAGAGTGAGAGGAACTTGTTTATTGCAGCTTATAATGGTTACAAATAAAGCAATAGCATCAC
AAATTTCACAAATAAAGCATTTTTTTCACTGCATTCTAGTTGTGGTTTGTCCAAACTCATCAATGTATCT
TATCATGTCTGGCTCTAGCTATCCCGCCCCTAACTCCGCCCATCCCGCCCCTAACTCCGCCCAGTTCCGC
CCATTCTCCGCCCCATGGCTGACTAATTTTTTTTATTTATGCAGAGGCCGAGGCCGCCTCGGCCTCTGAG
CTATTCCAGAAGTAGTGAGGAGGCTTTTTTGGAGGCCTAGGGACGTACCCAATTCGCCCTATAGTGAGTC
GTATTACGCGCGCTCACTGGCCGTCGTTTTACAACGTCGTGACTGGGAAAACCCTGGCGTTACCCAACTT
AATCGCCTTGCAGCACATCCCCCTTTCGCCAGCTGGCGTAATAGCGAAGAGGCCCGCACCGATCGCCCTT
CCCAACAGTTGCGCAGCCTGAATGGCGAATGGG
[124 nt withheld, positions 2064-2187]
C
[91 nt withheld, positions 2189-2279]
A
[49 nt withheld, positions 2281-2329]
CCTTTGACGTTGGAGTCCACGTTCTTT
[37 nt withheld, positions 2357-2393]
ACCCTATCTCGGTCTATTCTTTTGATTTATAAGGGATTTTGCCGATTTCGGCCTATTGGTTAAAAAATGA
GCTGATTTAACAAAAATTTAACGCGAATTTTAACAAAATATTAACGCTTACAATTTAGGTGGCACTTTTC
GGGGAAATGTGCGCGGAACCCCTATTTGTTTATTTTTCTAAATACATTCAAATATGTATCCGCTCATGAG
ACAATAACCCTGATAAATGCTTCAATAATATTGAAAAAGGAAGAGTATGAGTATTCAACATTTCCGTGTC
GCCCTTATTCCCTTTTTTGCGGCATTTTGCCTTCCTGTTTTTGCTCACCCAGAAACGCTGGTGAAAGTAA
AAGATGCTGAAGATCAGTTGGGTGCACGAGTGGGTTACATCGAACTGGATCTCAACAGCGGTAAGATCCT
TGAGAGTTTTCGCCCCGAAGAACGTTTTCCAATGATGAGCACTTTTAAAGTTCTGCTATGTGGCGCGGTA
TTATCCCGTATTGACGCCGGGCAAGAGCAACTCGGTCGCCGCATACACTATTCTCAGAATGACTTGGTTG
AGTACTCACCAGTCACAGAAAAGCATCTTACGGATGGCATGACAGTAAGAGAATTATGCAGTGCTGCCAT
AACCATGAGTGATAACACTGCGGCCAACTTACTTCTGACAACGATCGGAGGACCGAAGGAGCTAACCGCT
TTTTTGCACAACATGGGGGATCATGTAACTCGCCTTGATCGTTGGGAACCGGAGCTGAATGAAGCCATAC
CAAACGACGAGCGTGACACCACGATGCCTGTAGCAATGGCAACAACGTTGCGCAAACTATTAACTGGCGA
ACTACTTACTCTAGCTTCCCGGCAACAATTAATAGACTGGATGGAGGCGGATAAAGTTGCAGGACCACTT
CTGCGCTCGGCCCTTCCGGCTGGCTGGTTTATTGCTGATAAATCTGGAGCCGGTGAGCGTGGGTCTCGCG
GTATCATTGCAGCACTGGGGCCAGATGGTAAGCCCTCCCGTATCGTAGTTATCTACACGACGGGGAGTCA
GGCAACTATGGATGAACGAAATAGACAGATCGCTGAGATAGGTGCCTCACTGATTAAGCATTGGTAACTG
TCAGACCAAGTTTACTCATATATACTTTAGATTGATTTAAAACTTCATTTTTAATTTAAAAGGATCTAGG
TGAAGATCCTTTTTGATAATCTCATGACCAAAATCCCTTAACGTGAGTTTTCGTTCCACTGAGCGTCAGA
CCCCGTAGAAAAGATCAAAGGATCTTCTTGAGATCCTTTTTTTCTGCGCGTAATCTGCTGCTTGCAAACA
AAAAAACCACCGCTACCAGCGGTGGTTTGTTTGCCGGATCAAGAGCTACCAACTCTTTTTCCGAAGGTAA
CTGGCTTCAGCAGAGCGCAGATACCAAATACTGTTCTTCTAGTGTAGCCGTAGTTAGGCCACCACTTCAA
GAACTCTGTAGCACCGCCTACATACCTCGCTCTGCTAATCCTGTTACCAGTGGCTGCTGCCAGTGGCGAT
AAGTCGTGTCTTACCGGGTTGGACTCAAGACGATAGTTACCGGATAAGGCGCAGCGGTCGGGCTGAACGG
GGGGTTCGTGCACACAGCCCAGCTTGGAGCGAACGACCTACACCGAACTGAGATACCTACAGCGTGAGCT
ATGAGAAAGCGCCACGCTTCCCGAAGGGAGAAAGGCGGACAGGTATCCGGTAAGCGGCAGGGTCGGAACA
GGAGAGCGCACGAGGGAGCTTCCAGGGGGAAACGCCTGGTATCTTTATAGTCCTGTCGGGTTTCGCCACC
TCTGACTTGAGCGTCGATTTTTGTGATGCTCGTCAGGGGGGCGGAGCCTATGGAAAAACGCCAGCAACGC
GGCCTTTTTACGGTTCCTGGCCTTTTGCTGGCCTTTTGCTCACATGTTCTTTCCTGCGTTATCCCCTGAT
TCTGTGGATAACCGTATTACCGCCTTTGAGTGAGCTGATACCGCTCGCCGCAGCCGAACGACCGAGCGCA
GCGAGTCAGTGAGCGAGGAAGCGGAAGAGCGCCCAATACGCAAACCGCCTCTCCCCGCGCGTTGGCCGAT
TCATTAATGCAGCTGGCACGACAGGTTTCCCGACTGGAAAGCGGGCAGTGAGCGCAACGCAATTAATGTG
AGTTAGCTCACTCATTAGGCACCCCAGGCTTTACACTTTATGCTTCCGGCTCGTATGTTGTGTGGAATTG
TGAGCGGATAACAATTTCACACAGGAAACAGCTATGACCATGATTACGCCAAGCGCGCAATTAACCCTCA
CTAAAGGGAACAAAAGCTGGAGCTGCAAGCTTAATGTAGTCTTATGCAATACTCTTGTAGTCTTGCAACA
TGGTAACGATGAGTTAGCAACATGCCTTACAAGGAGAGAAAAAGCACCGTGCATGCCGATTGGTGGAAGT
AAGGTGGTACGATCGTGCCTTATTAGGAAGGCAACAGACGGGTCTGACATGGATTGGACGAACCACTGAA
TTGCCGCATTGCAGAGATATTGTATTTAAGTGCCTAGCTCGATACATAAACGGGTCTCTCTGGTTAGACC
AGATCTGAGCCTGGGAGCTCTCTGGCTAACTAGGGAACCCACTGCTTAAGCCTCAATAAAGCTTGCCTTG
AGTGCTTCAAGTAGTGTGTGCCCGTCTGTTGTGTGACTCTGGTAACTAGAGATCCCTCAGACCCTTTTAG
TCAGTGTGGAAAATCTCTAGCAGTGGCGCCCGAACAGGGACTTGAAAGCGAAAGGGAAACCAGAGGAGCT
CTCTCGACGCAGGACTCGGCTTGCTGAAGCGCGCACGGCAAGAGGCGAGGGGCGGCGACTGGTGAGTACG
CCAAAAATTTTGACTAGCGGAGGCTAGAAGGAGAGAGATGGGTGCGAGAGCGTCAGTATTAAGCGGGGGA
GAATTAGATCGCGATGGGAAAAAATTCGGTTAAGGCCAGGGGGAAAGAAAAAATATAAATTAAAACATAT
AGTATGGGCAAGCAGGGAGCTAGAACGATTCGCAGTTAATCCTGGCCTGTTAGAAACATCAGAAGGCTGT
AGACAAATACTGGGACAGCTACAACCATCCCTTCAGACAGGATCAGAAGAACTTAGATCATTATATAATA
CAGTAGCAACCCTCTATTGTGTGCATCAAAGGATAGAGATAAAAGACACCAAGGAAGCTTTAGACAAGAT
AGAGGAAGAGCAAAACAAAAGTAAGACCACCGCACAGCAAGCGGCCGCTGATCTTCAGACCTGGAGGAGG
AGATATGAGGGACAATTGGAGAAGTGAATTATATAAATATAAAGTAGTAAAAATTGAACCATTAGGAGTA
GCACCCACCAAGGCAAAGAGAAGAGTGGTGCAGAGAGAAAAAAGAGCAGTGGGAATAGGAGCTTTGTTCC
TTGGGTTCTTGGGAGCAGCAGGAAGCACTATGGGCGCAGCGTCAATGACGCTGACGGTACAGGCCAGACA
ATTATTGTCTGGTATAGTGCAGCAGCAGAACAATTTGCTGAGGGCTATTGAGGCGCAACAGCATCTGTTG
CAACTCACAGTCTGGGGCATCAAGCAGCTCCAGGCAAGAATCCTGGCTGTGGAAAGATACCTAAAGGATC
AACAGCTCCTGGGGATTTGGGGTTGCTCTGGAAAACTCATTTGCACCACTGCTGTGCCTTGGAATGCTAG
TTGGAGTAATAAATCTCTGGAACAGATTTGGAATCACACGACCTGGATGGAGTGGGACAGAGAAATTAAC
AATTACACAAGCTTAATACACTCCTTAATTGAAGAATCGCAAAACCAGCAAGAAAAGAATGAACAAGAAT
TATTGGAATTAGATAAATGGGCAAGTTTGTGGAATTGGTTTAACATAACAAATTGGCTGTGGTATATAAA
ATTATTCATAATGATAGTAGGAGGCTTGGTAGGTTTAAGAATAGTTTTTGCTGTACTTTCTATAGTGAAT
AGAGTTAGGCAGGGATATTCACCATTATCGTTTCAGACCCACCTCCCAACCCCGAGGGGACCCGACAGGC
CCGAAGGAATAGAAGAAGAAGGTGGAGAGAGAGACAGAGACAGATCCATTCGATTAGTGAACGGATCTCG
ACGGTATCGATCACGAGACTAGCCTCGAGCGGCCGCCCCCTTCACCGAGGGCCTATTTCCCATGATTCCT
TCATATTTGCATATACGATACAAGGCTGTTAGAGAGATAATTGGAATTAATTTGACTGTAAACACAAAGA
TATTAGTACAAAATACGTGACGTAGAAAGTAATAATTTCTTGGGTAGTTTGCAGTTTTAAAATTATGTTT
TAAAATGGACTATCATATGCTTACCGTAACTTGAAAGTATTTCGATTTCTTGGCTTTATATATCTTGTGG
AAAGGACGAAACACCGGGCAAGTACGTCGATTCCAGTTTTAGAGCTAGAAATAGCAAGTTAAAATAAGGC
TAGTCCGTTATCAACTTGAAAAAGTGGCACCGAGTCGGTGCTTTTTTTGAATTCTCGACCTCGAGACAAA
TGGCAGTATTCATCCACAATTTTAAAAGAAAAGGGGGGATTGGGGGGTACAGTGCAGGGGAAAGAATAGT
AGACATAATAGCAACAGACATACAAACTAAAGAATTACAAAAACAAATTACAAAAATTCAAAATTTTCGG
GTTTATTACAGGGACAGCAGAGATCCACTTTGGCCGCGGCTCGAGGGGG
Features (pLannotate 1.2.2; 26 found; start..end, strand, type, name):
    529..1128    +  CDS            PuroR: puromycin N-acetyltransferase; pac from Streptomyces alboniger; confers resistance to puromycin
   1171..1254    +  CDS            nef (fragment): NEF_HV1Z2 - Experimental evidence at protein level: Swiss-Prot protein existence level 1. Extracellular Nef protein targets CD4(+) T-lymphocytes for apoptosis by interacting with CXCR4 surface receptors. From Human immunodeficiency virus type 1 group M subtype D (isolate Z2/CDC-Z34) (HIV-1).
   1256..1489    +  LTR            3' LTR (ΔU3): self-inactivating 3' long terminal repeat (LTR) from HIV-1
   1561..1682    +  polyA_signal   SV40 poly(A) signal: SV40 polyadenylation signal
   1722..1857    +  rep_origin     SV40 ori: SV40 origin of replication
   1878..1896    -  promoter       T7 promoter: promoter for bacteriophage T7 RNA polymerase
   1904..2059    +  CDS            lacZα (fragment): LacZα fragment of β-galactosidase; lacZ fragment
   2064..2492    +  rep_origin     f1 ori (sequence partly withheld): f1 bacteriophage origin of replication; arrow indicates direction of (+) strand synthesis
   2545..2649    +  promoter       AmpR promoter: bla
   2650..3510    +  CDS            AmpR: β-lactamase; bla; confers resistance to ampicillin, carbenicillin, and related antibiotics
   3681..4269    +  rep_origin     ori: high-copy-number ColE1/pMB1/pBR322/pUC origin of replication
   4452..4544    +  CDS            lacI (fragment): lac repressor; lacI; The lac repressor binds to the lac operator to inhibit transcription in E. coli. This inhibition can be relieved by adding lactose or isopropyl-β-D-thiogalactopyranoside (IPTG).
   4557..4578    +  protein_bind   CAP binding site: CAP binding activates transcription in the presence of cAMP. E. coli catabolite activator protein
   4593..4623    +  promoter       lac promoter: promoter for the E. coli lac operon
   4631..4647    +  protein_bind   lac operator: The lac repressor binds to the lac operator to inhibit transcription in E. coli. This inhibition can be relieved by adding lactose or isopropyl-β-D-thiogalactopyranoside (IPTG). lac repressor encoded by lacI
   4692..4710    +  promoter       T3 promoter: promoter for bacteriophage T3 RNA polymerase
   4738..4964    +  promoter       RSV promoter: Rous sarcoma virus enhancer/promoter
   4965..5145    +  LTR            5' LTR (truncated): truncated 5' long terminal repeat (LTR) from HIV-1
   5192..5317    +  misc_feature   HIV-1 Ψ: packaging signal of human immunodeficiency virus type 1
   5301..5664    +  CDS            HIV-1 gag (fragment): gag protein from human immunodeficiency virus 1; gag
   5810..6043    +  misc_feature   RRE: The Rev response element (RRE) of HIV-1 allows for Rev-dependent mRNA export from the nucleus to the cytoplasm.
   6420..6520    +  CDS            Rev (fragment): human immunodeficiency virus 1 (HIV-1) Rev protein; rev; enhances nuclear export of unspliced and incompletely spliced viral mRNAs
   6570..6810    +  promoter       U6 promoter: RNA polymerase III promoter for human U6 snRNA
   6839..6914    +  misc_RNA       gRNA scaffold: guide RNA scaffold for the Streptococcus pyogenes CRISPR/Cas9 system
   6963..7080    +  misc_feature   cPPT/CTS: central polypurine tract and central termination sequence of HIV-1
   7129..507     +  promoter       hPGK promoter (across the origin): human phosphoglycerate kinase 1 promoter
