[The description below was written by a language model from this plasmid's Addgene catalogue record and pLannotate feature annotations shown in this document.]
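Description:
pLKO.1-puro U6 sgRNA SOX17 -296 is a third-generation, self-inactivating lentiviral transfer plasmid built on the pLKO.1 backbone, in which the usual shRNA position carries a CRISPR single guide RNA. It is propagated in E. coli as a high-copy plasmid through a ColE1/pUC-type origin with ampicillin selection (AmpR). The backbone also retains an f1 origin, an SV40 origin and poly(A) signal, and remnants of lac and phage-promoter cloning elements. The catalogue lists the insert size as the full plasmid length, so that figure refers to the whole construct rather than to the short guide cassette.

The viral portion begins with a chimeric RSV promoter fused to a truncated HIV-1 5' LTR, which allows Tat-independent production of genomic RNA in packaging cells. It is followed by the Ψ packaging signal with a partial gag sequence, the Rev response element for nuclear export, a cPPT/CTS element that aids nuclear import, and a ΔU3 3' LTR that inactivates the LTR promoter after integration. Between the LTRs sit two expression units. A human U6 RNA polymerase III promoter drives a guide consisting of a spacer fused to the Streptococcus pyogenes Cas9 gRNA scaffold, directed at a site 296 bp upstream of the human SOX17 transcription start site. A human PGK promoter drives puromycin N-acetyltransferase for selection of transduced mammalian cells.

No Cas9 is encoded, so the nuclease or a dCas9 effector must be supplied separately. The promoter-proximal target site and the associated publication title indicate use with Cas9 effector fusions to regulate SOX17 transcription in human pluripotent stem cells.
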