Addgene plasmid #50926: pLKO.1-puro U6 sgRNA SOX17 -296
Purpose: U6 driven sgRNA targeting Sox17 -296 bp from TSS
Depositing lab: Rene Maehr & Scot Wolfe. Depositing organization: University of Massachusetts, Worcester. Publication: Cas9 effector-mediated regulation of transcription and differentiation in human pluripotent stem cells. Kearns NA, Genga RM, Enuameh MS, Garber M, Wolfe SA, Maehr R. Development. 2014 Jan;141(1):219-23. doi: 10.1242/dev.103341. PubMed 24346702.
Backbone
  Vector backbone: pLKO.1
  Backbone size w/o insert (bp): 7145
  Vector type: Mammalian Expression, Lentiviral, CRISPR
  Selectable markers: Puromycin
Growth in bacteria
  Bacterial resistance: Ampicillin, 100 μg/mL
  Growth temperature: 37°C
  Growth strain: NEB Stable
  Copy number: High Copy
Gene/Insert
  Gene/Insert name: Sox17-296 sgRNA
  Species: H. sapiens (human)
  Insert size (bp): 7132
  Entrez Gene: SOX17 (a.k.a. VUR3)
Terms and licenses: Academic/Nonprofit Terms; Industry Terms: Not Available to Industry
Depositor comments: gRNA target sequence GGGCAAGTACGTCGATTCCA
How to cite: pLKO.1-puro U6 sgRNA SOX17 -296 was a gift from Rene Maehr & Scot Wolfe (Addgene plasmid # 50926 ; http://n2t.net/addgene:50926 ; RRID:Addgene_50926)
