>Addgene plasmid #50926 | pLKO.1-puro U6 sgRNA SOX17 -296 | addgene partial sequence | sequence record 78174 | hU6-F 5'-GAGGGCCTATTTCCCATGATT-3'
GCTGTTAGAGAGATAATTGGAATTAATTTGACTGTAAACACAAAGATATTAGTACAAAATACGTGACGTA
GAAAGTAATAATTTCTTGGGTAGTTTGCAGTTTTAAAATTATGTTTTAAAATGGACTATCATATGCTTAC
CGTAACTTGAAAGTATTTCGATTTCTTGGCTTTATATATCTTGTGGAAAGGACGAAACACCGGGCAAGTA
CGTCGATTCCAGTTTTAGAGCTAGAAATAGCAAGTTAAAATAAGGCTAGTCCGTTATCAACTTGAAAAAG
TGGCACCGAGTCGGTGCTTTTTTTGAATTCTCGACCTCGAGACAAATGGCAGTATTCATCCACAATTTTA
AAAGAAAAGGGGGGATTGGGGGGTACAGTGCAGGGGAAAGAATAGTAGACATAATAGCAACAGACATACA
AACTAAAGAATTACAAAAACAAATTACAAAAATTCAAAATTTTCGGGTTTATTACAGGGACAGCAGAGAT
CCACTTTGGCCGCGGCTCGAGGGGGTTGGGGTTGCGCCTTTTCCAAGGCAGCCCTGGGTTTGCGCAGGGA
CGCGGCTGCTCTGGGCGTGGTTCCGGGAAACGCAGCGGCGCCGACCCTGGGTCTCGCACATTCTTCACGT
CCGTTCGCAGCGTCACCCGGATCTTCGCCGCTACCCTTGTGGGCCCCCCGGCGACGCTTCCTGCTCCGCC
CCTAAGTCGGGAAGGTTCCTTGCGGTTCGCGGCGTGCCGGACGTGACAAACGGAAGCCGCACGTCTCACT
AGTACCCTCGCAGACGGACAGCGCCAGGGAGCAATGGCAGCGCGCCGACCGCGATGGGCTGTGGCCAATA
GCGGCTGCTCAGCAGGGCGCGCCGAGAGCAGCGGCCGGGAA
